Addgene plasmid #147961: pT7-V5-SBP-C1-HsNanos2-del6-22_X
Purpose: Mammalian Expression of HsNanos2-del6-22
Depositing lab: Elisa Izaurralde. Depositing organization: Max Planck Institute for Developmental Biology. Publication: Structural basis for the Nanos-mediated recruitment of the CCR4-NOT complex and translational repression. Bhandari D, Raisch T, Weichenrieder O, Jonas S, Izaurralde E. Genes Dev. 2014 Apr 15;28(8):888-901. doi: 10.1101/gad.237289.113. PubMed 24736845.
Backbone
  Vector backbone: Unknown
  Vector type: Mammalian Expression
Growth in bacteria
  Bacterial resistance: Kanamycin, 50 μg/mL
  Growth temperature: 37°C
  Growth strain: DH5alpha
  Copy number: High Copy
Gene/Insert
  Gene/Insert name: HsNanos2-del6-22
  Species: H. sapiens (human)
  Entrez Gene: NANOS2 (a.k.a. NOS2)
  Cloning method: Unknown
Terms and licenses: Academic/Nonprofit Terms; Industry Terms: Not Available to Industry
Depositor comments: synthesized DNA from GeneArt. Codon optimized for Expression in human cells. Plasmids from this collection were made available to the research community and donated after the lab closed. Please note that the sequence provided by the depositing laboratory may be theoretical/predicted or based on Sanger sequencing results. There may be discrepancies between sequencing results obtained by Addgene and the depositor sequence. If an Addgene verified sequence is not available, please contact before placing your order to request that our lab fully sequence the plasmid.
How to cite: pT7-V5-SBP-C1-HsNanos2-del6-22_X was a gift from Elisa Izaurralde (Addgene plasmid # 147961 ; http://n2t.net/addgene:147961 ; RRID:Addgene_147961)
