[The description below was written by a language model from this plasmid's Addgene catalogue record and pLannotate feature annotations shown in this document.]
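Description:
pT7-V5-SBP-C1-HsNanos2-del6-22_X is a 4.6 kb mammalian expression plasmid encoding a deletion variant of human NANOS2, a germ-cell regulator that helps recruit the CCR4-NOT deadenylase complex. The backbone is recorded as unknown. The feature layout shows a CMV-driven cassette followed by an f1 origin, a dual-promoter NeoR/KanR unit and a pUC-type origin. Propagation in E. coli relies on the high-copy ColE1/pUC origin and kanamycin selection. The same aminoglycoside phosphotransferase gene sits downstream of both the bacterial bla promoter and the SV40 enhancer/early promoter and ends with an HSV TK polyadenylation signal, so it could also support G418 selection in mammalian cells. The f1 origin allows production of single-stranded DNA.

The expression cassette uses the CMV immediate-early enhancer and promoter, followed by a T7 promoter that permits in vitro transcription. The open reading frame begins with a V5 epitope tag and a streptavidin-binding peptide (SBP), fused to the N-terminus of the NANOS2 coding sequence. A residual multiple cloning site and an SV40 polyadenylation signal follow. The insert was synthesized and codon-optimized for human cells. Its name indicates removal of residues 6–22, and the annotation correspondingly matches only a fragment of NANOS2. The short annotated pieces of HIV-1 LTR, SV40 large T antigen, ble and bGH poly(A) are probably incidental sequence matches or backbone remnants rather than functional parts.

The V5 tag allows immunodetection and the SBP tag allows streptavidin pulldown. The construct therefore suits comparison of this N-terminal deletion with full-length NANOS2 in human cells, within the depositors' study of CCR4-NOT recruitment and translational repression. The record does not state what the deleted segment does.
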