Features (pLannotate 1.2.2; 18 found; start..end, strand, type, name):
     61..364     +  enhancer       CMV enhancer: human cytomegalovirus immediate early enhancer
    365..568     +  promoter       CMV promoter: human cytomegalovirus (CMV) immediate early promoter
    564..597     +  LTR            5' LTR (truncated) (fragment): truncated 5' long terminal repeat (LTR) from HIV-1
    613..631     +  promoter       T7 promoter: promoter for bacteriophage T7 RNA polymerase
    668..709     +  CDS            V5 tag: epitope tag from simian virus 5
    731..844     +  CDS            SBP: streptavidin-binding peptide selected from a peptide library; binds streptavidin with nanomolar affinity (Keefe et al., 2001)
    857..1219    +  CDS            NANOS2 (fragment): NANO2_HUMAN - Also known as NOS2. Experimental evidence at protein level: Swiss-Prot protein existence level 1. Plays a key role in the sexual differentiation of germ cells by promoting the male fate but suppressing the female fate. Represses the female fate pathways by suppressing meiosis, which in turn results in the promotion of the male fate. Maintains the suppression of meiosis by preventing STRA8 expression, which is required for premeiotic DNA replication, after CYP26B1 is decreased. Regulates the localization of the CCR4-NOT deadenylation complex to P-bodies and plays a role in recruit
   1223..1259    +  misc_feature   MCS (fragment): multiple cloning site
   1276..1360    +  CDS            large T antigen (fragment): large T antigen from SV40 (simian virus 40)
   1383..1504    +  polyA_signal   SV40 poly(A) signal: SV40 polyadenylation signal
   1538..1966    -  rep_origin     f1 ori (sequence partly withheld): f1 bacteriophage origin of replication; arrow indicates direction of (+) strand synthesis
   1993..2097    +  promoter       AmpR promoter: bla
   2099..2456    +  promoter       SV40 promoter: SV40 enhancer and early promoter
   2491..3285    +  CDS            NeoR/KanR: aminoglycoside phosphotransferase from Tn5; aph(3')-II (or nptII); confers resistance to neomycin, kanamycin, and G418 (Geneticin®)
   3306..3458    +  CDS            ble (fragment): BLE_KLEPN - Experimental evidence at protein level: Swiss-Prot protein existence level 1. Binding protein with a strong affinity to the bleomycin family of antibiotics. Binds to CL990; an antimitotic-antibiotic compound. From Klebsiella pneumoniae.
   3517..3564    +  polyA_signal   HSV TK poly(A) signal: herpes simplex virus thymidine kinase polyadenylation signal (Cole and Stacy, 1985)
   3655..3671    -  polyA_signal   bGH poly(A) signal (fragment): bovine growth hormone polyadenylation signal
   3893..4481    +  rep_origin     ori: high-copy-number ColE1/pMB1/pBR322/pUC origin of replication
>Addgene plasmid #147961 | pT7-V5-SBP-C1-HsNanos2-del6-22_X | addgene full sequence | sequence record 357744 | Addgene NGS Result
TAGTTATTAATAGTAATCAATTACGGGGTCATTAGTTCATAGCCCATATATGGAGTTCCGCGTTACATAA
CTTACGGTAAATGGCCCGCCTGGCTGACCGCCCAACGACCCCCGCCCATTGACGTCAATAATGACGTATG
TTCCCATAGTAACGCCAATAGGGACTTTCCATTGACGTCAATGGGTGGAGTATTTACGGTAAACTGCCCA
CTTGGCAGTACATCAAGTGTATCATATGCCAAGTACGCCCCCTATTGACGTCAATGACGGTAAATGGCCC
GCCTGGCATTATGCCCAGTACATGACCTTATGGGACTTTCCTACTTGGCAGTACATCTACGTATTAGTCA
TCGCTATTACCATGGTGATGCGGTTTTGGCAGTACATCAATGGGCGTGGATAGCGGTTTGACTCACGGGG
ATTTCCAAGTCTCCACCCCATTGACGTCAATGGGAGTTTGTTTTGGCACCAAAATCAACGGGACTTTCCA
AAATGTCGTAACAACTCCGCCCCATTGACGCAAATGGGCGGTAGGCGTGTACGGTGGGAGGTCTATATAA
GCAGAGCTCTCTGGCTAACTAGAGAACCCACTGCTTACTGGCTTATCGAAATTAATACGACTCACTATAG
GGAGACCCAAGCTCTAGCGCTACCGGTCGCCACCATGGGTAAGCCTATCCCTAACCCTCTCCTCGGTCTC
GATTCTACGCCCGGAAGCGGTAGCGGTACGATGGACGAGAAGACCACCGGCTGGGGGGGCGGCCACGTGG
TGGAGGGCCTGGCCGGCGAGCTGGAGCAGCTGCGGGCCAGGCTGGAGCACCACCCTCAGGGCCAGCGGGA
GCCCAGATCTCGAGCTATGCAGCTGCCCCCAATCGCCAGCAGAGGCCAGAGACTGGAAACCCAGGAAATC
GAGGAACCCAGCCCTGGCCCTCCACTGGGACAGGATCAGGGACTGGGAGCCCCTGGCGCTAATGGCGGAC
TGGGCACCCTGTGCAATTTCTGCAAGCACAACGGCGAGAGCCGGCACGTGTACAGCAGCCACCAGCTGAA
AACCCCCGACGGCGTGGTCGTGTGCCCCATCCTGAGACACTACGTGTGCCCTGTGTGCGGCGCCACTGGG
GATCAGGCCCATACCCTGAAGTACTGCCCCCTGAATGGCGGCCAGCAGTCCCTGTACAGAAGAAGCGGCA
GAAACAGCGCTGGGCGGAGAGTGAAGAGATAAGAATTCTGCAGTCGACGGTACCGCGGGCCCGGGATCCA
CCGGATCTAGATAACTGATCATAATCAGCCATACCACATTTGTAGAGGTTTTACTTGCTTTAAAAAACCT
CCCACACCTCCCCCTGAACCTGAAACATAAAATGAATGCAATTGTTGTTGTTAACTTGTTTATTGCAGCT
TATAATGGTTACAAATAAAGCAATAGCATCACAAATTTCACAAATAAAGCATTTTTTTCACTGCATTCTA
GTTGTGGTTTGTCCAAACTCATCAATGTATCTTAACGCGTAAATTGTAAGCGTTAATATTTTGTTAAAAT
TCGCGTTAAATTTTTGTTAAATCAGCTCATTTTTTAACCAATAGGCCGAAATCGGCAAAATCCCTTATAA
ATCAAAAGAATAGACCGAGATAGGGT
[37 nt withheld, positions 1637-1673]
AAAGAACGTGGACTCCAACGTCAAAGG
[49 nt withheld, positions 1701-1749]
T
[91 nt withheld, positions 1751-1841]
G
[124 nt withheld, positions 1843-1966]
CAGGTGGCACTTTTCGGGGAAATGTGCGCGGAACCCCTATTTGTTTATTTTTCTAAATACATTCAAATAT
GTATCCGCTCATGAGACAATAACCCTGATAAATGCTTCAATAATATTGAAAAAGGAAGAGTCCTGAGGCG
GAAAGAACCAGCTGTGGAATGTGTGTCAGTTAGGGTGTGGAAAGTCCCCAGGCTCCCCAGCAGGCAGAAG
TATGCAAAGCATGCATCTCAATTAGTCAGCAACCAGGTGTGGAAAGTCCCCAGGCTCCCCAGCAGGCAGA
AGTATGCAAAGCATGCATCTCAATTAGTCAGCAACCATAGTCCCGCCCCTAACTCCGCCCATCCCGCCCC
TAACTCCGCCCAGTTCCGCCCATTCTCCGCCCCATGGCTGACTAATTTTTTTTATTTATGCAGAGGCCGA
GGCCGCCTCGGCCTCTGAGCTATTCCAGAAGTAGTGAGGAGGCTTTTTTGGAGGCCTAGGCTTTTGCAAA
GATCGATCAAGAGACAGGATGAGGATCGTTTCGCATGATTGAACAAGATGGATTGCACGCAGGTTCTCCG
GCCGCTTGGGTGGAGAGGCTATTCGGCTATGACTGGGCACAACAGACAATCGGCTGCTCTGATGCCGCCG
TGTTCCGGCTGTCAGCGCAGGGGCGCCCGGTTCTTTTTGTCAAGACCGACCTGTCCGGTGCCCTGAATGA
ACTGCAAGACGAGGCAGCGCGGCTATCGTGGCTGGCCACGACGGGCGTTCCTTGCGCAGCTGTGCTCGAC
GTTGTCACTGAAGCGGGAAGGGACTGGCTGCTATTGGGCGAAGTGCCGGGGCAGGATCTCCTGTCATCTC
ACCTTGCTCCTGCCGAGAAAGTATCCATCATGGCTGATGCAATGCGGCGGCTGCATACGCTTGATCCGGC
TACCTGCCCATTCGACCACCAAGCGAAACATCGCATCGAGCGAGCACGTACTCGGATGGAAGCCGGTCTT
GTCGATCAGGATGATCTGGACGAAGAGCATCAGGGGCTCGCGCCAGCCGAACTGTTCGCCAGGCTCAAGG
CGAGCATGCCCGACGGCGAGGATCTCGTCGTGACCCATGGCGATGCCTGCTTGCCGAATATCATGGTGGA
AAATGGCCGCTTTTCTGGATTCATCGACTGTGGCCGGCTGGGTGTGGCGGACCGCTATCAGGACATAGCG
TTGGCTACCCGTGATATTGCTGAAGAGCTTGGCGGCGAATGGGCTGACCGCTTCCTCGTGCTTTACGGTA
TCGCCGCTCCCGATTCGCAGCGCATCGCCTTCTATCGCCTTCTTGACGAGTTCTTCTGAGCGGGACTCTG
GGGTTCGAAATGACCGACCAAGCGACGCCCAACCTGCCATCACGAGATTTCGATTCCACCGCCGCCTTCT
ATGAAAGGTTGGGCTTCGGAATCGTTTTCCGGGACGCCGGCTGGATGATCCTCCAGCGCGGGGATCTCAT
GCTGGAGTTCTTCGCCCACCCTAGGGGGAGGCTAACTGAAACACGGAAGGAGACAATACCGGAAGGAACC
CGCGCTATGACGGCAATAAAAAGACAGAATAAAACGCACGGTGTTGGGTCGTTTGTTCATAAACGCGGGG
TTCGGTCCCAGGGCTGGCACTCTGTCGATACCCCACCGAGACCCCATTGGGGCCAATACGCCCGCGTTTC
TTCCTTTTCCCCACCCCACCCCCCAAGTTCGGGTGAAGGCCCAGGGCTCGCAGCCAACGTCGGGGCGGCA
GGCCCTGCCATAGCCTCAGGTTACTCATATATACTTTAGATTGATTTAAAACTTCATTTTTAATTTAAAA
GGATCTAGGTGAAGATCCTTTTTGATAATCTCATGACCAAAATCCCTTAACGTGAGTTTTCGTTCCACTG
AGCGTCAGACCCCGTAGAAAAGATCAAAGGATCTTCTTGAGATCCTTTTTTTCTGCGCGTAATCTGCTGC
TTGCAAACAAAAAAACCACCGCTACCAGCGGTGGTTTGTTTGCCGGATCAAGAGCTACCAACTCTTTTTC
CGAAGGTAACTGGCTTCAGCAGAGCGCAGATACCAAATACTGTTCTTCTAGTGTAGCCGTAGTTAGGCCA
CCACTTCAAGAACTCTGTAGCACCGCCTACATACCTCGCTCTGCTAATCCTGTTACCAGTGGCTGCTGCC
AGTGGCGATAAGTCGTGTCTTACCGGGTTGGACTCAAGACGATAGTTACCGGATAAGGCGCAGCGGTCGG
GCTGAACGGGGGGTTCGTGCACACAGCCCAGCTTGGAGCGAACGACCTACACCGAACTGAGATACCTACA
GCGTGAGCTATGAGAAAGCGCCACGCTTCCCGAAGGGAGAAAGGCGGACAGGTATCCGGTAAGCGGCAGG
GTCGGAACAGGAGAGCGCACGAGGGAGCTTCCAGGGGGAAACGCCTGGTATCTTTATAGTCCTGTCGGGT
TTCGCCACCTCTGACTTGAGCGTCGATTTTTGTGATGCTCGTCAGGGGGGCGGAGCCTATGGAAAAACGC
CAGCAACGCGGCCTTTTTACGGTTCCTGGCCTTTTGCTGGCCTTTTGCTCACATGTTCTTTCCTGCGTTA
TCCCCTGATTCTGTGGATAACCGTATTACCGCCATGCAT
